>Addgene plasmid #89244 | pCRISPR_DMS3g24 | addgene full sequence | sequence record 177173 | Addgene NGS Result
CTAAATTGTAAGCGTTAATATTTTGTTAAAATTCGCGTTAAATTTTTGTTAAATCAGCTCATTTTTTAAC
CAATAGGCCGAAATCGGCAAAATCCCTTATAAATCAAAAGAATAGACCGAGATAGGGTTGAGTGGCCGCT
ACAGGGCGCTCCCATTCGCCATTCAGGCTGCGCAACTGTTGGGAAGGGCGTTTCGGTGCGGGCCTCTTCG
CTATTACGCCAGCTGGCGAAAGGGGGATGTGCTGCAAGGCGATTAAGTTGGGTAACGCCAGGGTTTTCCC
AGTCACGACGTTGTAAAACGACGGCCAGTGAGCGCGACGTAATACGACTCACTATAGGGCGAATTGAAGG
AAGGCCGTCAAGGCCGCATGAGCTCGCGACTCCTGCATTAGGAAATTAATACGACTCACTATAGGGTTCA
CTGCCGTGTAGGCAGCTAAGAAATTCACGGCGGGCTTGATGTCCGCGTCTACCTGGTTCACTGCCGTGTA
GGCAGCTAAGAAATTCACGGCGGGCTTGATGTCCGCGTCTACCTGGTTCACTGCCGTGTAGGCAGCTAAG
AAATTCACGGCGGGCTTGATGTCCGCGTCTACCTGGTTCACTGCCGTGTAGGCAGCTAAGAAATTCACGG
CGGGCTTGATGTCCGCGTCTACCTGGTTCACTGCCGTGTAGGCAGCTAAGAAATTCACGGCGGGCTTGAT
GTCCGCGTCTACCTGGTTCACTGCCGTGTAGGCAGCTAAGAAATTCACGGCGGGCTTGATGTCCGCGTCT
ACCTGGTTCACTGCCGTGTAGGCAGCTAAGAAATTCACGGCGGGCTTGATGTCCGCGTCTACCTGGTTCA
CTGCCGTGTAGGCAGCTAAGAAATAGCATAACCCCTTGGGGCCTCTAAACGGGTCTTGAGGGGTTTTTTG
GGTACCCTCGAGTCTGGTGAATTCCTGGGCCTCATGGGCCTTCCTTTCACTGCCCGCTTTCCAGTCGGGA
AACCTGTCGTGCCAGCTGCATTAACATGGTCATAGCTGTTTCCTTGCGTATTGGGCGCTCTCCGCTTCCT
CGCTCACTGACTCGCTGCGCTCGGTCGTTCGGGTAAAGCCTGGGGTGCCTAATGAGCAAAAGGCCAGCAA
AAGGCCAGGAACCGTAAAAAGGCCGCGTTGCTGGCGTTTTTCCATAGGCTCCGCCCCCCTGACGAGCATC
ACAAAAATCGACGCTCAAGTCAGAGGTGGCGAAACCCGACAGGACTATAAAGATACCAGGCGTTTCCCCC
TGGAAGCTCCCTCGTGCGCTCTCCTGTTCCGACCCTGCCGCTTACCGGATACCTGTCCGCCTTTCTCCCT
TCGGGAAGCGTGGCGCTTTCTCATAGCTCACGCTGTAGGTATCTCAGTTCGGTGTAGGTCGTTCGCTCCA
AGCTGGGCTGTGTGCACGAACCCCCCGTTCAGCCCGACCGCTGCGCCTTATCCGGTAACTATCGTCTTGA
GTCCAACCCGGTAAGACACGACTTATCGCCACTGGCAGCAGCCACTGGTAACAGGATTAGCAGAGCGAGG
TATGTAGGCGGTGCTACAGAGTTCTTGAAGTGGTGGCCTAACTACGGCTACACTAGAAGAACAGTATTTG
GTATCTGCGCTCTGCTGAAGCCAGTTACCTTCGGAAAAAGAGTTGGTAGCTCTTGATCCGGCAAACAAAC
CACCGCTGGTAGCGGTGGTTTTTTTGTTTGCAAGCAGCAGATTACGCGCAGAAAAAAAGGATCTCAAGAA
GATCCTTTGATCTTTTCTACGGGGTCTGACGCTCAGTGGAACGAAAACTCACGTTAAGGGATTTTGGTCA
TGAGATTATCAAAAAGGATCTTCACCTAGATCCTTTTAAATTAAAAATGAAGTTTTAAATCAATCTAAAG
TATATATGAGTAAACTTGGTCTGACAGTTATTAGAAAAATTCATCCAGCAGACGATAAAACGCAATACGC
TGGCTATCCGGTGCCGCAATGCCATACAGCACCAGAAAACGATCCGCCCATTCGCCGCCCAGTTCTTCCG
CAATATCACGGGTGGCCAGCGCAATATCCTGATAACGATCCGCCACGCCCAGACGGCCGCAATCAATAAA
GCCGCTAAAACGGCCATTTTCCACCATAATGTTCGGCAGGCACGCATCACCATGGGTCACCACCAGATCT
TCGCCATCCGGCATGCTCGCTTTCAGACGCGCAAACAGCTCTGCCGGTGCCAGGCCCTGATGTTCTTCAT
CCAGATCATCCTGATCCACCAGGCCCGCTTCCATACGGGTACGCGCACGTTCAATACGATGTTTCGCCTG
ATGATCAAACGGACAGGTCGCCGGGTCCAGGGTATGCAGACGACGCATGGCATCCGCCATAATGCTCACT
TTTTCTGCCGGCGCCAGATGGCTAGACAGCAGATCCTGACCCGGCACTTCGCCCAGCAGCAGCCAATCAC
GGCCCGCTTCGGTCACCACATCCAGCACCGCCGCACACGGAACACCGGTGGTGGCCAGCCAGCTCAGACG
CGCCGCTTCATCCTGCAGCTCGTTCAGCGCACCGCTCAGATCGGTTTTCACAAACAGCACCGGACGACCC
TGCGCGCTCAGACGAAACACCGCCGCATCAGAGCAGCCAATGGTCTGCTGCGCCCAATCATAGCCAAACA
GACGTTCCACCCACGCTGCCGGGCTACCCGCATGCAGGCCATCCTGTTCAATCATACTCTTCCTTTTTCA
ATATTATTGAAGCATTTATCAGGGTTATTGTCTCATGAGCGGATACATATTTGAATGTATTTAGAAAAAT
AAACAAATAGGGGTTCCGCGCACATTTCCCCGAAAAGTGCCAC
Features (pLannotate 1.2.2; 18 found; start..end, strand, type, name):
      3..134     -  rep_origin     M13 ori (fragment): M13 bacteriophage origin of replication; arrow indicates direction of (+) strand synthesis
    155..311     -  CDS            lacZα (fragment): LacZα fragment of β-galactosidase; lacZ fragment
    320..338     +  promoter       T7 promoter: promoter for bacteriophage T7 RNA polymerase
    397..415     +  promoter       T7 promoter: promoter for bacteriophage T7 RNA polymerase
    415..442     +  ncRNA          CRISPR-DR4: Accession: RF01317 - CRISPR RNA direct repeat element
    475..502     +  ncRNA          CRISPR-DR4: Accession: RF01317 - CRISPR RNA direct repeat element
    535..562     +  ncRNA          CRISPR-DR4: Accession: RF01317 - CRISPR RNA direct repeat element
    595..622     +  ncRNA          CRISPR-DR4: Accession: RF01317 - CRISPR RNA direct repeat element
    655..682     +  ncRNA          CRISPR-DR4: Accession: RF01317 - CRISPR RNA direct repeat element
    715..742     +  ncRNA          CRISPR-DR4: Accession: RF01317 - CRISPR RNA direct repeat element
    775..802     +  ncRNA          CRISPR-DR4: Accession: RF01317 - CRISPR RNA direct repeat element
    835..862     +  ncRNA          CRISPR-DR4: Accession: RF01317 - CRISPR RNA direct repeat element
    864..910     +  terminator     T7 terminator: transcription terminator for bacteriophage T7 RNA polymerase
    957..1004    -  CDS            lacI (fragment): lac repressor; lacI; The lac repressor binds to the lac operator to inhibit transcription in E. coli. This inhibition can be relieved by adding lactose or isopropyl-β-D-thiogalactopyranoside (IPTG).
   1041..1081    -  rep_origin     RSF ori (fragment): Plasmids containing the RSF 1030 origin of replication can be propagated in E. coli cells that contain additional plasmids with compatible origins.
   1159..1747    -  rep_origin     ori: high-copy-number ColE1/pMB1/pBR322/pUC origin of replication
   1921..2715    -  CDS            NeoR/KanR: aminoglycoside phosphotransferase confers resistance to neomycin, kanamycin, and G418 (Geneticin®)
   2716..2820    -  promoter       AmpR promoter: bla
