[The description below was written by a language model from this plasmid's Addgene catalogue record and pLannotate feature annotations shown in this document.]
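Description:
pCRISPR_DMS3g24 is a small (about 2.8 kb) bacterial plasmid built on the pMK backbone. It is maintained in E. coli through a high-copy ColE1/pUC-type origin of replication and selected with kanamycin. Resistance comes from an aminoglycoside phosphotransferase (NeoR/KanR) gene, which lies directly downstream of an annotated AmpR (bla) promoter. The feature table also picks up short fragments of an M13 origin, lacZα, lacI and an RSF origin. These look like partial backbone or cloning remnants rather than functional elements.

The payload is a synthetic CRISPR array. Eight copies of a 28-nt CRISPR direct repeat (annotated as the CRISPR-DR4 family) are spaced at regular 60-nt intervals, leaving seven 32-nt gaps. This matches the recorded description of seven copies of a single spacer, which targets a region in gene 24 of the bacteriophage DMS3 genome. A T7 promoter sits immediately upstream of the first repeat and a T7 terminator follows the last one, so the array can be transcribed by T7 RNA polymerase as one long precursor CRISPR RNA. A second T7 promoter lies a little further upstream. When Cas processing machinery is present, such a precursor would be cleaved within the repeats to give multiple identical mature crRNAs.

The plasmid carries no cas genes, so it would have to be paired with a separate source of Cas proteins. The associated publication concerns the structure of a crRNA-guided surveillance complex and the viral suppressors that intercept it. This suggests the plasmid supplies a uniform guide RNA for assembling that complex, although the record does not spell out the expression setup.
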