Addgene plasmid #89244: pCRISPR_DMS3g24
Purpose: Plasmid encodes a synthetic CRISPR containing 7 copies of a single spacer, which targets a region (gene 24) in the genome of bacteriophage DMS3
Depositing lab: Blake Wiedenheft. Publication: Structure Reveals Mechanisms of Viral Suppressors that Intercept a CRISPR RNA-Guided Surveillance Complex. Chowdhury S, Carter J, Rollins MF, Golden SM, Jackson RN, Hoffmann C, Nosaka L, Bondy-Denomy J, Maxwell KL, Davidson AR, Fischer ER, Lander GC, Wiedenheft B. Cell. 2017 Mar 23;169(1):47-57.e11. doi: 10.1016/j.cell.2017.03.012. PubMed 28340349.
Backbone
  Vector backbone: pMK
Growth in bacteria
  Bacterial resistance: Kanamycin, 50 μg/mL
  Growth temperature: 37°C
  Growth strain: DH5alpha
  Copy number: Unknown
Gene/Insert
  Gene/Insert name: CRISPR
Terms and licenses: Academic/Nonprofit Terms; Industry Terms: Not Available to Industry
How to cite: pCRISPR_DMS3g24 was a gift from Blake Wiedenheft (Addgene plasmid # 89244 ; http://n2t.net/addgene:89244 ; RRID:Addgene_89244)
